>Addgene plasmid #176939 | IFNGR2_pcDNA6.2/EmGFP-Bsd | addgene full sequence | sequence record 350091 | Addgene NGS Result
GACGGATCGGGAGATCTCCCGATCCCCTATGGTGCACTCTCAGTACAATCTGCTCTGATGCCGCATAGTT
AAGCCAGTATCTGCTCCCTGCTTGTGTGTTGGAGGTCGCTGAGTAGTGCGCGAGCAAAATTTAAGCTACA
ACAAGGCAAGGCTTGACCGACAATTGCATGAAGAATCTGCTTAGGGTTAGGCGTTTTGCGCTGCTTCGCG
ATGTACGGGCCAGATATACGCGTTGACATTGATTATTGACTAGTTATTAATAGTAATCAATTACGGGGTC
ATTAGTTCATAGCCCATATATGGAGTTCCGCGTTACATAACTTACGGTAAATGGCCCGCCTGGCTGACCG
CCCAACGACCCCCGCCCATTGACGTCAATAATGACGTATGTTCCCATAGTAACGCCAATAGGGACTTTCC
ATTGACGTCAATGGGTGGAGTATTTACGGTAAACTGCCCACTTGGCAGTACATCAAGTGTATCATATGCC
AAGTACGCCCCCTATTGACGTCAATGACGGTAAATGGCCCGCCTGGCATTATGCCCAGTACATGACCTTA
TGGGACTTTCCTACTTGGCAGTACATCTACGTATTAGTCATCGCTATTACCATGGTGATGCGGTTTTGGC
AGTACATCAATGGGCGTGGATAGCGGTTTGACTCACGGGGATTTCCAAGTCTCCACCCCATTGACGTCAA
TGGGAGTTTGTTTTGGCACCAAAATCAACGGGACTTTCCAAAATGTCGTAACAACTCCGCCCCATTGACG
CAAATGGGCGGTAGGCGTGTACGGTGGGAGGTCTATATAAGCAGAGCTCTCTGGCTAACTAGAGAACCCA
CTGCTTACTGGCTTATCGAAATTAATACGACTCACTATAGGGAGACCCAAGCTGGCTAGTTAAGCTATCA
ACAAGTTTGTACAAAAAAGCAGGCACCATGCGACCGACGCTGCTGTGGTCGCTGCTGCTGCTGCTCGGAG
TCTTCGCCGCCGCCGCCGCGGCCCCGCCAGACCCTCTTTCCCAGCTGCCCGCTCCTCAGCACCCGAAGAT
TCGCCTGTACAACGCAGAGCAGGTCCTGAGTTGGGAGCCAGTGGCCCTGAGCAATAGCACGAGGCCTGTT
GTCTACCAAGTGCAGTTTAAATACACCGACAGTAAATGGTTCACGGCCGACATCATGTCCATAGGGGTGA
ATTGTACACAGATCACAGCAACAGAGTGTGACTTCACTGCCGCCAGTCCCTCAGCAGGCTTCCCAATGGA
TTTCAATGTCACTCTACGCCTTCGAGCTGAGCTGGGAGCACTCCATTCTGCCTGGGTGACAATGCCTTGG
TTTCAACACTATCGGAATGTGACTGTCGGGCCTCCAGAAAACATTGAGGTGACCCCAGGAGAAGGCTCCC
TCATCATCAGGTTCTCCTCTCCCTTTGACATCGCTGATACCTCCACGGCCTTTTTTTGTTATTATGTCCA
TTACTGGGAAAAAGGAGGAATCCAACAGGTCAAAGGCCCTTTCAGAAGCAACTCCATTTCATTGGATAAC
TTAAAACCCTCCAGAGTGTACTGTTTACAAGTCCAGGCACAACTGCTTTGGAACAAAAGTAACATCTTTA
GAGTCGGGCATTTAAGCAACATATCTTGCTACGAAACAATGGCAGATGCCTCCACTGAGCTTCAGCAAGT
CATCCTGATCTCCGTGGGAACATTTTCGTTGCTGTCGGTGCTGGCAGGAGCCTGTTTCTTCCTGGTCCTG
AAATATAGAGGCCTGATTAAATACTGGTTTCACACTCCACCAAGCATCCCATTACAGATAGAAGAGTATT
TAAAAGACCCAACTCAGCCCATCTTAGAGGCCTTGGACAAGGACAGCTCACCAAAGGATGACGTCTGGGA
CTCTGTGTCCATTATCTCGTTTCCGGAAAAGGAGCAAGAAGATGTTCTCCAAACGCTTTAGAACCCAGCT
TTCTTGTACAAAGTGGTTGATCTAGAGGGCCCGCGGTTCGAAGGTAAGCCTATCCCTAACCCTCTCCTCG
GTCTCGATTCTACGCGTACCGGTTAGTAATGAGTTTAAACGGGGGAGGCTAACTGAAACACGGAAGGAGA
CAATACCGGAAGGAACCCGCGCTATGACGGCAATAAAAAGACAGAATAAAACGCACGGGTGTTGGGTCGT
TTGTTCATAAACGCGGGGTTCGGTCCCAGGGCTGGCACTCTGTCGATACCCCACCGAGACCCCATTGGGG
CCAATACGCCCGCGTTTCTTCCTTTTCCCCACCCCACCCCCCAAGTTCGGGTGAAGGCCCAGGGCTCGCA
GCCAACGTCGGGGCGGCAGGCCCTGCCATAGCAGATCTGCGCAGCTGGGGCTCTAGGGGGTATCCCC
[124 nt withheld, positions 2378-2501]
C
[91 nt withheld, positions 2503-2593]
A
[49 nt withheld, positions 2595-2643]
CCTTTGACGTTGGAGTCCACGTTCTTT
[37 nt withheld, positions 2671-2707]
ACCCTATCTCGGTCTATTCTTTTGATTTATAAGGGATTTTGCCGATTTCGGCCTATTGGTTAAAAAATGA
GCTGATTTAACAAAAATTTAACGCGAATTATCCTCGAGCTACCGGGTAGGGGAGGCGCTTTTCCCAAGGC
AGTCTGGAGCATGCGCTTTAGCAGCCCCGCTGGGCACTTGGCGCTACACAAGTGGCCTCTGGCCTCGCAC
ACATTCCACATCCACCGGTAGGCGCCAACCGGCTCCGTTCTTTGGTGGCCCCTTCGCGCCACCTTCTACT
CCTCCCCTAGTCAGGAAGTTCCCCCCCGCCCCGCAGCTCGCGTCGTGCAGGACGTGACAAATGGAAGTAG
CACGTCTCACTAGTCTCGTGCAGATGGACAGCACCGCTGAGCAATGGAAGCGGGTAGGCCTTTGGGGCAG
CGGCCAATAGCAGCTTTGCTCCTTCGCTTTCTGGGCTCAGAGGCTGGGAAGGGGTGGGTCCGGGGGCGGG
CTCAGGGGCGGGCTCAGGGGCGGGGCGGGCGCCCGAAGGTCCTCCGGAGGCCCGGCATTCTGCACGCTTC
AAAAGCGCACGTCTGCCGCGCTGTTCTCCTCTTCCTCATCTCCGGGCCTTTCGACTCTAGACACGTGTTG
ACAATTAATCATCGGCATAGTATATCGGCATAGTATAATACGACAAGGTGAGGAACTAAACCATGGTGAG
CAAGGGCGAGGAGCTGTTCACCGGGGTGGTGCCCATCCTGGTCGAGCTGGACGGCGACGTAAACGGCCAC
AAGTTCAGCGTGTCCGGCGAGGGCGAGGGCGATGCCACCTACGGCAAGCTGACCCTGAAGTTCATCTGCA
CCACCGGCAAGCTGCCCGTGCCCTGGCCCACCCTCGTGACCACCTTCACCTACGGCGTGCAGTGCTTCGC
CCGCTACCCCGACCACATGAAGCAGCACGACTTCTTCAAGTCCGCCATGCCCGAAGGCTACGTCCAGGAG
CGCACCATCTTCTTCAAGGACGACGGCAACTACAAGACCCGCGCCGAGGTGAAGTTCGAGGGCGACACCC
TGGTGAACCGCATCGAGCTGAAGGGCATCGACTTCAAGGAGGACGGCAACATCCTGGGGCACAAGCTGGA
GTACAACTACAACAGCCACAAGGTCTATATCACCGCCGACAAGCAGAAGAACGGCATCAAGGTGAACTTC
AAGACCCGCCACAACATCGAGGACGGCAGCGTGCAGCTCGCCGACCACTACCAGCAGAACACCCCCATCG
GCGACGGCCCCGTGCTGCTGCCCGACAACCACTACCTGAGCACCCAGTCCGCCCTGAGCAAAGACCCCAA
CGAGAAGCGCGATCACATGGTCCTGCTGGAGTTCGTGACCGCCGCCGGGATCACTCTCGGCATGGACGAG
CTGTACAAGGCCAAGCCTTTGTCTCAAGAAGAATCCACCCTCATTGAAAGAGCAACGGCTACAATCAACA
GCATCCCCATCTCTGAAGACTACAGCGTCGCCAGCGCAGCTCTCTCTAGCGACGGCCGCATCTTCACTGG
TGTCAATGTATATCATTTTACTGGGGGACCTTGTGCAGAACTCGTGGTGCTGGGCACTGCTGCTGCTGCG
GCAGCTGGCAACCTGACTTGTATCGTCGCGATCGGAAATGAGAACAGGGGCATCTTGAGCCCCTGCGGAC
GGTGCCGACAGGTGCTTCTCGATCTGCATCCTGGGATCAAAGCCATAGTGAAGGACAGTGATGGACAGCC
GACGGCAGTTGGGATTCGTGAATTGCTGCCCTCTGGTTATGTGTGGGAGGGCTAAGCACTTCGTGGCCGA
GGAGCAGGACTGACACGTGCTACGAGATTTCGATTCCACCGCCGCCTTCTATGAAAGGTTGGGCTTCGGA
ATCGTTTTCCGGGACGCCGGCTGGATGATCCTCCAGCGCGGGGATCTCATGCTGGAGTTCTTCGCCCACC
CCAACTTGTTTATTGCAGCTTATAATGGTTACAAATAAAGCAATAGCATCACAAATTTCACAAATAAAGC
ATTTTTTTCACTGCATTCTAGTTGTGGTTTGTCCAAACTCATCAATGTATCTTATCATGTCTGTATACCG
TCGACCTCTAGCTAGAGCTTGGCGTAATCATGGTCATAGCTGTTTCCTGTGTGAAATTGTTATCCGCTCA
CAATTCCACACAACATACGAGCCGGAAGCATAAAGTGTAAAGCCTGGGGTGCCTAATGAGTGAGCTAACT
CACATTAATTGCGTTGCGCTCACTGCCCGCTTTCCAGTCGGGAAACCTGTCGTGCCAGCTGCATTAATGA
ATCGGCCAACGCGCGGGGAGAGGCGGTTTGCGTATTGGGCGCTCTTCCGCTTCCTCGCTCACTGACTCGC
TGCGCTCGGTCGTTCGGCTGCGGCGAGCGGTATCAGCTCACTCAAAGGCGGTAATACGGTTATCCACAGA
ATCAGGGGATAACGCAGGAAAGAACATGTGAGCAAAAGGCCAGCAAAAGGCCAGGAACCGTAAAAAGGCC
GCGTTGCTGGCGTTTTTCCATAGGCTCCGCCCCCCTGACGAGCATCACAAAAATCGACGCTCAAGTCAGA
GGTGGCGAAACCCGACAGGACTATAAAGATACCAGGCGTTTCCCCCTGGAAGCTCCCTCGTGCGCTCTCC
TGTTCCGACCCTGCCGCTTACCGGATACCTGTCCGCCTTTCTCCCTTCGGGAAGCGTGGCGCTTTCTCAT
AGCTCACGCTGTAGGTATCTCAGTTCGGTGTAGGTCGTTCGCTCCAAGCTGGGCTGTGTGCACGAACCCC
CCGTTCAGCCCGACCGCTGCGCCTTATCCGGTAACTATCGTCTTGAGTCCAACCCGGTAAGACACGACTT
ATCGCCACTGGCAGCAGCCACTGGTAACAGGATTAGCAGAGCGAGGTATGTAGGCGGTGCTACAGAGTTC
TTGAAGTGGTGGCCTAACTACGGCTACACTAGAAGAACAGTATTTGGTATCTGCGCTCTGCTGAAGCCAG
TTACCTTCGGAAAAAGAGTTGGTAGCTCTTGATCCGGCAAACAAACCACCGCTGGTAGCGGTGGTTTTTT
TGTTTGCAAGCAGCAGATTACGCGCAGAAAAAAAGGATCTCAAGAAGATCCTTTGATCTTTTCTACGGGG
TCTGACGCTCAGTGGAACGAAAACTCACGTTAAGGGATTTTGGTCATGAGATTATCAAAAAGGATCTTCA
CCTAGATCCTTTTAAATTAAAAATGAAGTTTTAAATCAATCTAAAGTATATATGAGTAAACTTGGTCTGA
CAGTTACCAATGCTTAATCAGTGAGGCACCTATCTCAGCGATCTGTCTATTTCGTTCATCCATAGTTGCC
TGACTCCCCGTCGTGTAGATAACTACGATACGGGAGGGCTTACCATCTGGCCCCAGTGCTGCAATGATAC
CGCGAGACCCACGCTCACCGGCTCCAGATTTATCAGCAATAAACCAGCCAGCCGGAAGGGCCGAGCGCAG
AAGTGGTCCTGCAACTTTATCCGCCTCCATCCAGTCTATTAATTGTTGCCGGGAAGCTAGAGTAAGTAGT
TCGCCAGTTAATAGTTTGCGCAACGTTGTTGCCATTGCTACAGGCATCGTGGTGTCACGCTCGTCGTTTG
GTATGGCTTCATTCAGCTTCGGTTCCCAACGATCAAGGCGAGTTACATGATCCCCCATGTTGTGCAAAAA
AGCGGTTAGCTCCTTCGGTCCTCCGATCGTTGTCAGAAGTAAGTTGGCCGCAGTGTTATCACTCATGGTT
ATGGCAGCACTGCATAATTCTCTTACTGTCATGCCATCCGTAAGATGCTTTTCTGTGACTGGTGAGTACT
CAACCAAGTCATTCTGAGAATAGTGTATGCGGCGACCGAGTTGCTCTTGCCCGGCGTCAATACGGGATAA
TACCGCGCCACATAGCAGAACTTTAAAAGTGCTCATCATTGGAAAACGTTCTTCGGGGCGAAAACTCTCA
AGGATCTTACCGCTGTTGAGATCCAGTTCGATGTAACCCACTCGTGCACCCAACTGATCTTCAGCATCTT
TTACTTTCACCAGCGTTTCTGGGTGAGCAAAAACAGGAAGGCAAAATGCCGCAAAAAAGGGAATAAGGGC
GACACGGAAATGTTGAATACTCATACTCTTCCTTTTTCAATATTATTGAAGCATTTATCAGGGTTATTGT
CTCATGAGCGGATACATATTTGAATGTATTTAGAAAAATAAACAAATAGGGGTTCCGCGCACATTTCCCC
GAAAAGTGCCACCTGACGTC
Features (pLannotate 1.2.2; 26 found; start..end, strand, type, name):
     28..80      -  misc_feature   bom (fragment): basis of mobility region from pBR322
    235..614     +  enhancer       CMV enhancer: human cytomegalovirus immediate early enhancer
    615..818     +  promoter       CMV promoter: human cytomegalovirus (CMV) immediate early promoter
    814..847     +  LTR            5' LTR (truncated) (fragment): truncated 5' long terminal repeat (LTR) from HIV-1
    863..881     +  promoter       T7 promoter: promoter for bacteriophage T7 RNA polymerase
    912..932     +  protein_bind   attB1: mutant version of attB; core recombination site for the Gateway® BP reaction BP Clonase™
    938..1948    +  CDS            IFNGR2: INGR2_HUMAN - Also known as IFNGT1 From Homo sapiens (Human).
   1953..1977    -  protein_bind   attB2: mutant version of attB; recombination site for the Gateway® BP reaction BP Clonase™
   2003..2044    +  CDS            V5 tag: epitope tag from simian virus 5
   2128..2176    +  polyA_signal   HSV TK poly(A) signal: herpes simplex virus thymidine kinase polyadenylation signal (Cole and Stacy, 1985)
   2267..2283    -  polyA_signal   bGH poly(A) signal (fragment): bovine growth hormone polyadenylation signal
   2378..2806    +  rep_origin     f1 ori (sequence partly withheld): f1 bacteriophage origin of replication; arrow indicates direction of (+) strand synthesis
   2821..3320    +  promoter       PGK promoter: mouse phosphoglycerate kinase 1 promoter
   3334..3381    +  promoter       EM7 promoter: synthetic bacterial promoter&nbsp
   3400..4116    +  CDS            Emerald: Emerald is a basic (constitutively fluorescent) green fluorescent protein published in 1998, derived from Aequorea victoria. It is reported to be a very rapidly-maturing weak dimer.
   4116..4512    +  CDS            BSD (fragment): blasticidin S deaminase; Aspergillus terreus BSD; confers resistance to blasticidin
   4513..4540    +  CDS            BleoR (fragment): antibiotic-binding protein; Sh ble from Streptoalloteichus hindustanus; confers resistance to bleomycin, phleomycin, and Zeocin™
   4550..4675    +  CDS            ble (fragment): BLE_KLEPN - Experimental evidence at protein level: Swiss-Prot protein existence level 1. Binding protein with a strong affinity to the bleomycin family of antibiotics. Binds to CL990; an antimitotic-antibiotic compound. From Klebsiella pneumoniae.
   4670..4791    +  polyA_signal   SV40 poly(A) signal: SV40 polyadenylation signal
   4864..4880    -  protein_bind   lac operator: The lac repressor binds to the lac operator to inhibit transcription in E. coli. This inhibition can be relieved by adding lactose or isopropyl-β-D-thiogalactopyranoside (IPTG). lac repressor encoded by lacI
   4888..4918    -  promoter       lac promoter: promoter for the E. coli lac operon
   4933..4954    -  protein_bind   CAP binding site: CAP binding activates transcription in the presence of cAMP. E. coli catabolite activator protein
   4967..5059    -  CDS            lacI (fragment): lac repressor; lacI; The lac repressor binds to the lac operator to inhibit transcription in E. coli. This inhibition can be relieved by adding lactose or isopropyl-β-D-thiogalactopyranoside (IPTG).
   5242..5830    -  rep_origin     ori: high-copy-number ColE1/pMB1/pBR322/pUC origin of replication
   6001..6861    -  CDS            AmpR: β-lactamase; bla; confers resistance to ampicillin, carbenicillin, and related antibiotics
   6862..6966    -  promoter       AmpR promoter: bla
