[The description below was written by a language model from this plasmid's Addgene catalogue record and pLannotate feature annotations shown in this document.]
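Description:
IFNGR2_pcDNA6.2/EmGFP-Bsd is a mammalian expression plasmid of about 7 kb, made by Gateway recombination of the human IFNGR2 coding sequence (interferon gamma receptor 2, about 1 kb) into the Invitrogen pcDNA6.2/EmGFP-Bsd/V5-DEST destination vector. It is propagated in E. coli from a high-copy ColE1/pUC-type origin under ampicillin selection (AmpR with its bla promoter). It also carries an f1 phage origin. The remaining bacterial elements in the annotation, including lac promoter/operator pieces and short bom, lacI and bleomycin-resistance fragments, appear to be backbone remnants with no stated function.

The plasmid holds two independent mammalian expression units. In the first, the CMV immediate-early enhancer and promoter drive IFNGR2, which is flanked by the attB1 and attB2 sites left by Gateway cloning. A T7 promoter lies upstream of attB1, and a V5 epitope tag and the HSV TK polyadenylation signal lie downstream of attB2. The record does not state whether the insert lacks a stop codon, so it is unclear whether the V5 tag is actually fused to the receptor. In the second unit, the mouse PGK promoter, followed by the bacterial EM7 promoter, drives Emerald GFP fused to blasticidin S deaminase and ends at an SV40 poly(A) signal. This fusion lets transfected cells be identified by green fluorescence and selected with blasticidin.

The associated publication describes an overexpression screen of chromosome 21 genes for modulators of Sonic hedgehog signaling relevant to Down syndrome. This construct would serve as the IFNGR2 overexpression clone in that screen.
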