Addgene plasmid #176939: IFNGR2_pcDNA6.2/EmGFP-Bsd
Purpose: Mammalian expression vector encoding IFNGR2 and EmGFP-Bsd
Depositing lab: Roger Reeves. Depositing organization: Johns Hopkins University and School of Medicine. Publication: Overexpression screen of chromosome 21 genes reveals modulators of Sonic hedgehog signaling relevant to Down syndrome. Moyer AJ, Fernandez FX, Li Y, Klinedinst DK, Florea LD, Kazuki Y, Oshimura M, Reeves RH. Dis Model Mech. 2023 Apr 1;16(4):dmm049712. doi: 10.1242/dmm.049712. Epub 2023 Apr 13. PubMed 36995257.
Backbone
  Vector backbone: pcDNA6.2/EmGFP-Bsd/V5-DEST
  Backbone manufacturer: Invitrogen (V36620)
  Backbone size w/o insert (bp): 5983
  Vector type: Mammalian Expression
  Selectable markers: EmGFP fused to Blasticidin (bsd)-resistance marker
Growth in bacteria
  Bacterial resistance: Ampicillin, 100 μg/mL
  Growth temperature: 37°C
  Growth strain: DH5alpha
  Copy number: High Copy
Gene/Insert
  Gene/Insert name: IFNGR2 (alt names: AF-1; IFGR2)
  Species: H. sapiens (human)
  Insert size (bp): 1014
  Entrez Gene: IFNGR2 (a.k.a. AF-1, IFGR2, IFNGT1, IMD28)
  Promoter: CMV
  Cloning method: Gateway Cloning
  Sequencing primers: 5′ T7; 3′ V5 reverse
Resource information
  A portion of this plasmid was derived from a plasmid made by: Derived from Addgene #53823
Terms and licenses: Academic/Nonprofit Terms; Industry Terms: Not Available to Industry
Depositor comments: IFNGR2 (NM_005534) expressed under the control of CMV promoter and EmGFP-Bsd under the control of PGK
How to cite: IFNGR2_pcDNA6.2/EmGFP-Bsd was a gift from Roger Reeves (Addgene plasmid # 176939 ; http://n2t.net/addgene:176939 ; RRID:Addgene_176939)
